Addgene plasmid #247010: pFB1.HMBP-Prs.AEBP2iso2.mt2K
Purpose: Expresses human AEBP2iso2.mt2K (with twelve asp/glu-to-lys mutations) in insect cells, under a C3-cleavable (PreScission Protease) N-terminal hexahistidine-MBP tag.
Depositing lab: Chen Davidovich. Depositing organization: Monash University. Publication: Auto-inhibition of PRC2 by the broadly expressed long isoform of AEBP2. Mucha M, Lai Z, McKenzie NJ, Matra F, Boudes M, Flanigan SF, Alejo-Vinogradova MT, Monger C, Zhang Q, Nimmo D, Healy E, Silva AJ, Angelov D, Reck DM, Holland G, Atmaca ZE, King HE, Hamilton M, Glancy E, Nolan J, Weatheritt RJ, Bell O, Vermeulen M, Davidovich C, Bracken AP. EMBO J. 2025 Dec;44(23):6979-7020. doi: 10.1038/s44318-025-00616-9. Epub 2025 Oct 30. PubMed 41168462.
Backbone
  Vector backbone: pFast.Bac1 (pFB1.HMBP.A3.PrS.ybbR)
  Vector type: Insect Expression
Growth in bacteria
  Bacterial resistance: Ampicillin and Gentamicin, 100 & 10 μg/mL
  Growth temperature: 37°C
  Growth strain: DH5alpha
  Copy number: High Copy
Gene/Insert
  Gene/Insert name: AEBP2iso2.mt2K
  Species: H. sapiens (human)
  Mutation: E95K, D96K, E97K, D98K, E99K, E100K, E101K, D102K, D103K, E104K, E105K, E106K, E107K, D108K, E109K
  Entrez Gene: AEBP2
  Promoter: Polyhedrin
  Tag / fusion protein: 6xHis-MBP (N terminal on backbone)
  Cloning method: Gibson Cloning
Terms and licenses: Academic/Nonprofit Terms; Industry Terms: Not Available to Industry
How to cite: pFB1.HMBP-Prs.AEBP2iso2.mt2K was a gift from Chen Davidovich (Addgene plasmid # 247010 ; http://n2t.net/addgene:247010 ; RRID:Addgene_247010)
