[The description below was written by a language model from this plasmid's Addgene catalogue record and pLannotate feature annotations shown in this document.]
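Description:
pFB1.HMBP-Prs.AEBP2iso2.mt2K is a pFastBac1-derived baculovirus donor (transfer) plasmid for producing a mutant form of human AEBP2 isoform 2 in insect cells. In E. coli it is maintained through a high-copy ColE1/pUC-type origin and also carries an f1 origin. Selection uses ampicillin (β-lactamase) and gentamicin (aacC1 acetyltransferase driven by the integron Pc promoter). The gentamicin marker and the expression cassette lie between the Tn7R and Tn7L ends of a mini-Tn7 element. In the Bac-to-Bac type system this arrangement allows site-specific transposition of the cassette into a baculovirus shuttle genome (bacmid), from which recombinant virus is generated.

The cassette is driven by the Autographa californica polyhedrin promoter, a very strong late baculoviral promoter, and is terminated by the SV40 polyadenylation signal. The open reading frame encodes an N-terminal hexahistidine tag and a signal-sequence-less (cytosolic) maltose-binding protein, then a PreScission (HRV 3C) protease site and the AEBP2 coding region. The tag supports affinity purification and solubility and can be cleaved off afterwards. The His tag and protease site are stated in the catalogue entry but are not annotated separately in the feature table.

The "mt2K" insert replaces a run of acidic residues with lysines, reversing the charge of this Asp/Glu stretch. The purpose line says twelve substitutions, whereas the mutation field lists fifteen, covering residues 95 to 109; the record does not resolve this discrepancy. AEBP2 is an accessory subunit of Polycomb repressive complex 2, and the associated study concerns auto-inhibition of PRC2 by the long AEBP2 isoform. The construct is therefore suited to making recombinant mutant protein for biochemical analysis of PRC2 regulation.
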