Features (pLannotate 1.2.2; 16 found; start..end, strand, type, name):
      2..456     +  rep_origin     f1 ori (sequence partly withheld): f1 bacteriophage origin of replication; arrow indicates direction of (+) strand synthesis
    482..586     +  promoter       AmpR promoter: bla
    587..1447    +  CDS            AmpR: β-lactamase; bla; confers resistance to ampicillin, carbenicillin, and related antibiotics
   1618..2206    +  rep_origin     ori: high-copy-number ColE1/pMB1/pBR322/pUC origin of replication
   2381..2432    -  misc_feature   bom (fragment): basis of mobility region from pBR322
   2500..2724    -  mobile_element Tn7R: mini-Tn7 element (right end of the Tn7 transposon) Tn7
   2791..3324    -  CDS            GmR: gentamycin acetyltransferase; aacC1; confers resistance to gentamycin
   3494..3522    -  promoter       Pc promoter: intI1 (promoter lies within the coding sequence); class 1 integron promoter
   3500..3847    -  CDS            YPR2_ECOLX (fragment): Protein predicted: Swiss-Prot protein existence level 4. From Escherichia coli.
   3872..3963    +  promoter       polyhedrin promoter: polh from Autographa californica; promoter for the baculovirus polyhedrin gene
   4048..5145    +  CDS            MBP: maltose binding protein from E. coli; malE (mutated); This version of the gene does not encode a signal sequence, so MBP will remain in the cytosol.
   5209..6714    +  CDS            AEBP2: AEBP2_HUMAN - Experimental evidence at protein level: Swiss-Prot protein existence level 1. Acts as an accessory subunit for the core Polycomb repressive complex 2 (PRC2), which mediates histone H3K27 (H3K27me3) trimethylation on chromatin leading to transcriptional repression of the affected target gene (PubMed:15225548, PubMed:31959557, PubMed:29499137). Plays a role in nucleosome localization of the PRC2 complex (PubMed:29499137). From Homo sapiens (Human).
   6777..6860    +  CDS            large T antigen (fragment): large T antigen from SV40 (simian virus 40)
   6883..7017    +  polyA_signal   SV40 poly(A) signal: SV40 polyadenylation signal
   7046..7211    -  mobile_element Tn7L: mini-Tn7 element (left end of the Tn7 transposon) Tn7
   7374..7390    +  CDS            lacZα (fragment): LacZα fragment of β-galactosidase; lacZ fragment
>Addgene plasmid #247010 | pFB1.HMBP-Prs.AEBP2iso2.mt2K | addgene full sequence | sequence record 493366 | Addgene NGS Result
G
[124 nt withheld, positions 2-125]
C
[91 nt withheld, positions 127-217]
A
[49 nt withheld, positions 219-267]
CCTTTGACGTTGGAGTCCACGTTCTT
[37 nt withheld, positions 294-330]
ACCCTATCTCGGTCTATTCTTTTGATTTATAAGGGATTTTGCCGATTTCGGCCTATTGGTTAAAAAATGA
GCTGATTTAACAAAAATTTAACGCGAATTTTAACAAAATATTAACGCTTACAATTTAGGTGGCACTTTTC
GGGGAAATGTGCGCGGAACCCCTATTTGTTTATTTTTCTAAATACATTCAAATATGTATCCGCTCATGAG
ACAATAACCCTGATAAATGCTTCAATAATATTGAAAAAGGAAGAGTATGAGTATTCAACATTTCCGTGTC
GCCCTTATTCCCTTTTTTGCGGCATTTTGCCTTCCTGTTTTTGCTCACCCAGAAACGCTGGTGAAAGTAA
AAGATGCTGAAGATCAGTTGGGTGCACGAGTGGGTTACATCGAACTGGATCTCAACAGCGGTAAGATCCT
TGAGAGTTTTCGCCCCGAAGAACGTTTTCCAATGATGAGCACTTTTAAAGTTCTGCTATGTGGCGCGGTA
TTATCCCGTATTGACGCCGGGCAAGAGCAACTCGGTCGCCGCATACACTATTCTCAGAATGACTTGGTTG
AGTACTCACCAGTCACAGAAAAGCATCTTACGGATGGCATGACAGTAAGAGAATTATGCAGTGCTGCCAT
AACCATGAGTGATAACACTGCGGCCAACTTACTTCTGACAACGATCGGAGGACCGAAGGAGCTAACCGCT
TTTTTGCACAACATGGGGGATCATGTAACTCGCCTTGATCGTTGGGAACCGGAGCTGAATGAAGCCATAC
CAAACGACGAGCGTGACACCACGATGCCTGTAGCAATGGCAACAACGTTGCGCAAACTATTAACTGGCGA
ACTACTTACTCTAGCTTCCCGGCAACAATTAATAGACTGGATGGAGGCGGATAAAGTTGCAGGACCACTT
CTGCGCTCGGCCCTTCCGGCTGGCTGGTTTATTGCTGATAAATCTGGAGCCGGTGAGCGTGGGTCTCGCG
GTATCATTGCAGCACTGGGGCCAGATGGTAAGCCCTCCCGTATCGTAGTTATCTACACGACGGGGAGTCA
GGCAACTATGGATGAACGAAATAGACAGATCGCTGAGATAGGTGCCTCACTGATTAAGCATTGGTAACTG
TCAGACCAAGTTTACTCATATATACTTTAGATTGATTTAAAACTTCATTTTTAATTTAAAAGGATCTAGG
TGAAGATCCTTTTTGATAATCTCATGACCAAAATCCCTTAACGTGAGTTTTCGTTCCACTGAGCGTCAGA
CCCCGTAGAAAAGATCAAAGGATCTTCTTGAGATCCTTTTTTTCTGCGCGTAATCTGCTGCTTGCAAACA
AAAAAACCACCGCTACCAGCGGTGGTTTGTTTGCCGGATCAAGAGCTACCAACTCTTTTTCCGAAGGTAA
CTGGCTTCAGCAGAGCGCAGATACCAAATACTGTTCTTCTAGTGTAGCCGTAGTTAGGCCACCACTTCAA
GAACTCTGTAGCACCGCCTACATACCTCGCTCTGCTAATCCTGTTACCAGTGGCTGCTGCCAGTGGCGAT
AAGTCGTGTCTTACCGGGTTGGACTCAAGACGATAGTTACCGGATAAGGCGCAGCGGTCGGGCTGAACGG
GGGGTTCGTGCACACAGCCCAGCTTGGAGCGAACGACCTACACCGAACTGAGATACCTACAGCGTGAGCT
ATGAGAAAGCGCCACGCTTCCCGAAGGGAGAAAGGCGGACAGGTATCCGGTAAGCGGCAGGGTCGGAACA
GGAGAGCGCACGAGGGAGCTTCCAGGGGGAAACGCCTGGTATCTTTATAGTCCTGTCGGGTTTCGCCACC
TCTGACTTGAGCGTCGATTTTTGTGATGCTCGTCAGGGGGGCGGAGCCTATGGAAAAACGCCAGCAACGC
GGCCTTTTTACGGTTCCTGGCCTTTTGCTCACATGTTCTTTCCTGCGTTATCCCCTGATTCTGTGGATAA
CCGTATTACCGCCTTTGAGTGAGCTGATACCGCTCGCCGCAGCCGAACGACCGAGCGCAGCGAGTCAGTG
AGCGAGGAAGCGGAAGAGCGCCTGATGCGGTATTTTCTCCTTACGCATCTGTGCGGTATTTCACACCGCA
TAGACCAGCCGCGTAACCTGGCAAAATCGGTTACGGTTGAGTAATAAATGGATGCCCTGCGTAAGCGGGT
GTGGGCGGACAATAAAGTCTTAAACTGAACAAAATAGATCTAAACTATGACAATAAAGTCTTAAACTAGA
CAGAATAGTTGTAAACTGAAATCAGTCCAGTTATGCTGTGAAAAAGCATACTGGACTTTTGTTATGGCTA
AAGCAAACTCTTCATTTTCTGAAGTGCAAATTGCCCGTCGTATTAAAGAGGGGCGTGGCCAAGGGCATGG
TAAAGACTATATTCGCGGCGTTGTGACAATTTACCGAACAACTCCGCGGCCGGGAAGCCGATCTCGGCTT
GAACGAATTGTTAGGTGGCGGTACTTGGGTCGATATCAAAGTGCATCACTTCTTCCCGTATGCCCAACTT
TGTATAGAGAGCCACTGCGGGATCGTCACCGTAATCTGCTTGCACGTAGATCACATAAGCACCAAGCGCG
TTGGCCTCATGCTTGAGGAGATTGATGAGCGCGGTGGCAATGCCCTGCCTCCGGTGCTCGCCGGAGACTG
CGAGATCATAGATATAGATCTCACTACGCGGCTGCTCAAACTTGGGCAGAACGTAAGCCGCGAGAGCGCC
AACAACCGCTTCTTGGTCGAAGGCAGCAAGCGCGATGAATGTCTTACTACGGAGCAAGTTCCCGAGGTAA
TCGGAGTCCGGCTGATGTTGGGAGTAGGTGGCTACGTCTCCGAACTCACGACCGAAAAGATCAAGAGCAG
CCCGCATGGATTTGACTTGGTCAGGGCCGAGCCTACATGTGCGAATGATGCCCATACTTGAGCCACCTAA
CTTTGTTTTAGGGCGACTGCCCTGCTGCGTAACATCGTTGCTGCTGCGTAACATCAAACATCGACCCACG
GCGTAACGCGCTTGCTGCTTGGATGCCCGAGGCATAGACTGTACAAAAAAACAGTCATAACAAGCCATGA
AAACCGCCACTGCGCCGTTACCACCGCTGCGTTCGGTCAAGGTTCTGGACCAGTTGCGTGAGCGCATACG
CTACTTGCATTACAGTTTACGAACCGAACAGGCTTATGTCAACTGGGTTCGTGCCTTCATCCGTTTCCAC
GGTGTGCGTCACCCGGCAACCTTGGGCAGCAGCGAAGTCGAGGCATTTCTGTCCTGGCTGGCGAACGAGC
GCAAGGTTTCGGTCTCCACGCATCGTCAGGCATTGGCGGCCTTGCTGTTCTTCTACGGCAAGGTGCTGTG
CACGGATCTGCCCTGGCTTCAGGAGATCGGAAGACCTCGGCCGTCGCGGCGCTTGCCGGTGGTGCTGACC
CCGGATGAAGTGGTTCGCATCCTCGGTTTTCTGGAAGGCGAGCATCGTTTGTTCGCCCAGGACTCTAGCT
ATAGTTCTAGTGGTTGGCTACATACTCCGGAATATTAATAGATCATGGAGATAATTAAAATGATAACCAT
CTCGCAAATAAATAAGTATTTTACTGTTTTCGTAACAGTTTTGTAATAAAAAAACCTATAAATATTCCGG
ATTATTCATACCGTCCCACCATCGGGCGCGGATCTCGGTCCGAAACCATGGGTCATCACCATCATCATCA
CGGTACCAAAACTGAAGAAGGTAAACTGGTAATCTGGATTAACGGCGATAAAGGCTATAACGGTCTCGCT
GAAGTCGGTAAGAAATTCGAGAAAGATACCGGAATTAAAGTCACCGTTGAGCATCCGGATAAACTGGAAG
AGAAATTCCCACAGGTTGCGGCAACTGGCGATGGCCCTGACATTATCTTCTGGGCACACGACCGCTTTGG
TGGCTACGCTCAATCTGGCCTGTTGGCTGAAATCACCCCGGACAAAGCGTTCCAGGACAAGCTGTATCCG
TTTACCTGGGATGCCGTACGTTACAACGGCAAGCTGATTGCTTACCCGATCGCTGTTGAAGCGTTATCGC
TGATTTATAACAAAGATCTGCTGCCGAACCCGCCAAAAACCTGGGAAGAGATCCCGGCGCTGGATAAAGA
ACTGAAAGCGAAAGGTAAGAGCGCGCTGATGTTCAACCTGCAAGAACCGTACTTCACCTGGCCGCTGATT
GCTGCTGACGGGGGTTATGCGTTCAAGTATGAAAACGGCAAGTACGACATTAAAGACGTGGGCGTGGATA
ACGCTGGCGCGAAAGCGGGTCTGACCTTCCTGGTTGACCTGATTAAAAACAAACACATGAATGCAGACAC
CGATTACTCCATCGCAGAAGCTGCCTTTAATAAAGGCGAAACAGCGATGACCATCAACGGCCCGTGGGCA
TGGTCCAACATCGACACCAGCAAAGTGAATTATGGTGTAACGGTACTGCCGACCTTCAAGGGTCAACCAT
CCAAACCGTTCGTTGGCGTGCTGAGCGCAGGTATTAACGCCGCCAGTCCGAACAAAGAGCTGGCAAAAGA
GTTCCTCGAAAACTATCTGCTGACTGATGAAGGTCTGGAAGCGGTTAATAAAGACAAACCGCTGGGTGCC
GTAGCGCTGAAGTCTTACGAGGAAGAGTTGGCGAAAGATCCACGTATTGCCGCCACCATGGAAAACGCCC
AGAAAGGTGAAATCATGCCGAACATCCCGCAGATGTCCGCTTTCTGGTATGCCGTGCGTACTGCGGTGAT
CAACGCCGCCAGCGGTCGTCAGACTGTCGATGAAGCCCTGAAAGACGCGCAGACTGCGGCCGCAGGCACC
GATTACGATATCCCAACGACCCTGGAAGTTCTGTTCCAGGGGCCCGGGGCTGCAGCTATCACGGACATGG
CTGATCTTGAAGAGCTGTCTAGATTGAGTCCCTTGCCCCCCGGTTCCCCTGGTTCTGCGGCGAGGGGTAG
AGCTGAGCCTCCGGAAGAGGAAGAGGAAGAAGAGGAGGAGGAGGAGGAGGCTGAAGCGGAAGCCGTCGCA
GCGCTTCTCCTTAATGGAGGCTCCGGCGGAGGAGGAGGTGGAGGTGGAGGAGGCGTTGGTGGTGGCGAGG
CCGAAACAATGTCAGAGCCAAGCCCGGAATCTGCTAGTCAAGCGGGCAAGAAAAAAAAGAAAAAGAAAAA
GAAAAAAAAGAAAAAAAAAAAAAGCAGCAGCAGCGGCGGGGGTGAGGAGGAGAGTAGCGCCGAGAGCCTG
GTGGGCAGCAGCGGCGGGAGCAGCAGCGACGAGACCCGCTCGTTGAGCCCCGGCGCCGCCAGCAGCAGCA
GCGGGGATGGGGACGGCAAGGAGGGCCTGGAGGAGCCCAAGGGACCGCGGGGCAGCCAGGGCGGCGGCGG
GGGCGGCAGCAGTAGCAGCAGCGTAGTCTCCAGCGGCGGCGACGAGGGCTACGGGACTGGGGGAGGCGGA
AGCAGCGCGACCTCCGGGGGCCGGCGGGGCAGCTTGGAGATGTCGTCGGATGGGGAACCCCTGAGCCGCA
TGGACTCGGAGGACAGCATAAGCAGTACTATAATGGATGTAGACAGCACAATTTCCAGTGGGCGTTCAAC
TCCAGCAATGATGAATGGACAAGGAAGCACTACTTCTTCAAGCAAAAATATTGCCTATAATTGTTGTTGG
GACCAGTGCCAGGCTTGCTTCAACTCTAGCCCAGATCTGGCAGATCACATCCGTTCCATACATGTAGATG
GTCAGCGAGGAGGGGTATTTGTTTGCTTATGGAAAGGTTGTAAAGTATATAACACTCCATCTACCAGTCA
AAGTTGGTTACAAAGGCATATGCTGACACACAGTGGAGACAAACCTTTCAAGTGTGTTGTTGGTGGCTGC
AATGCCAGCTTTGCTTCTCAGGGAGGGCTAGCTCGTCATGTACCCACACACTTCAGTCAGCAGAACTCCT
CAAAAGTTTCTAGCCAGCCAAAGGCCAAAGAAGAATCTCCTTCTAAAGCTGGAATGAACAAAAGGAGGAA
ATTAAAGAACAAAAGACGACGCTCATTACCACGGCCACATGATTTCTTCGATGCACAAACACTGGATGCG
ATAAGACATCGAGCCATATGCTTTAACCTCTCAGCTCATATAGAAAGTTTAGGGAAGGGACACAGTGTTG
TTTTTCATAGTACTGTAATAGCTAAGAGAAAAGAAGATTCTGGGAAGATCAAACTTTTGCTTCATTGGAT
GCCTGAAGACATTCTGCCTGATGTGTGGGTGAATGAAAGTGAACGACATCAGTTAAAAACTAAAGTAGTT
CATTTATCAAAGCTACCCAAAGATACTGCCTTGCTTTTGGACCCAAACATATACAGAACAATGCCGCAGA
AGAGGTTGAAGAGGTGATAATCTAGAGCCTGCAGTCTCGAGGCATGCGGTACCAAGCTTGTCGAGAAGTA
CTAGAGGATCATAATCAGCCATACCACATTTGTAGAGGTTTTACTTGCTTTAAAAAACCTCCCACACCTC
CCCCTGAACCTGAAACATAAAATGAATGCAATTGTTGTTGTTAACTTGTTTATTGCAGCTTATAATGGTT
ACAAATAAAGCAATAGCATCACAAATTTCACAAATAAAGCATTTTTTTCACTGCATTCTAGTTGTGGTTT
GTCCAAACTCATCAATGTATCTTATCATGTCTGGATCTGATCACTGATATCGCCTAGGAGATCCGAACCA
GATAAGTGAAATCTAGTTCCAAACTATTTTGTCATTTTTAATTTTCGTATTAGCTTACGACGCTACACCC
AGTTCCCATCTATTTTGTCACTCTTCCCTAAATAATCCTTAAAAACTCCATTTCCACCCCTCCCAGTTCC
CAACTATTTTGTCCGCCCACAGCGGGGCATTTTTCTTCCTGTTATGTTTTTAATCAAACATCCTGCCAAC
TCCATGTGACAAACCGTCATCTTCGGCTACTTTTTCTCTGTCACAGAATGAAAATTTTTCTGTCATCTCT
TCGTTATTAATGTTTGTAATTGACTGAATATCAACGCTTATTTGCAGCCTGAATGGCGAATGG
