>Addgene plasmid #247010 | pFB1.HMBP-Prs.AEBP2iso2.mt2K | depositor partial sequence | sequence record 488551 | insert
ATGGCTGCAGCTATCACGGACATGGCTGATCTTGAAGAGCTGTCTAGATTGAGTCCCTTGCCCCCCGGTT
CCCCTGGTTCTGCGGCGAGGGGTAGAGCTGAGCCTCCGGAAGAGGAAGAGGAAGAAGAGGAGGAGGAGGA
GGAGGCTGAAGCGGAAGCCGTCGCAGCGCTTCTCCTTAATGGAGGCTCCGGCGGAGGAGGAGGTGGAGGT
GGAGGAGGCGTTGGTGGTGGCGAGGCCGAAACAATGTCAGAGCCAAGCCCGGAATCTGCTAGTCAAGCGG
GCAAGAAAAAAAAGAAAAAGAAAAAGAAAAAAAAGAAAAAAAAAAAAAGCAGCAGCAGCGGCGGGGGTGA
GGAGGAGAGTAGCGCCGAGAGCCTGGTGGGCAGCAGCGGCGGGAGCAGCAGCGACGAGACCCGCTCGTTG
AGCCCCGGCGCCGCCAGCAGCAGCAGCGGGGATGGGGACGGCAAGGAGGGCCTGGAGGAGCCCAAGGGAC
CGCGGGGCAGCCAGGGCGGCGGCGGGGGCGGCAGCAGTAGCAGCAGCGTAGTCTCCAGCGGCGGCGACGA
GGGCTACGGGACTGGGGGAGGCGGAAGCAGCGCGACCTCCGGGGGCCGGCGGGGCAGCTTGGAGATGTCG
TCGGATGGGGAACCCCTGAGCCGCATGGACTCGGAGGACAGCATAAGCAGTACTATAATGGATGTAGACA
GCACAATTTCCAGTGGGCGTTCAACTCCAGCAATGATGAATGGACAAGGAAGCACTACTTCTTCAAGCAA
AAATATTGCCTATAATTGTTGTTGGGACCAGTGCCAGGCTTGCTTCAACTCTAGCCCAGATCTGGCAGAT
CACATCCGTTCCATACATGTAGATGGTCAGCGAGGAGGGGTATTTGTTTGCTTATGGAAAGGTTGTAAAG
TATATAACACTCCATCTACCAGTCAAAGTTGGTTACAAAGGCATATGCTGACACACAGTGGAGACAAACC
TTTCAAGTGTGTTGTTGGTGGCTGCAATGCCAGCTTTGCTTCTCAGGGAGGGCTAGCTCGTCATGTACCC
ACACACTTCAGTCAGCAGAACTCCTCAAAAGTTTCTAGCCAGCCAAAGGCCAAAGAAGAATCTCCTTCTA
AAGCTGGAATGAACAAAAGGAGGAAATTAAAGAACAAAAGACGACGCTCATTACCACGGCCACATGATTT
CTTCGATGCACAAACACTGGATGCGATAAGACATCGAGCCATATGCTTTAACCTCTCAGCTCATATAGAA
AGTTTAGGGAAGGGACACAGTGTTGTTTTTCATAGTACTGTAATAGCTAAGAGAAAAGAAGATTCTGGGA
AGATCAAACTTTTGCTTCATTGGATGCCTGAAGACATTCTGCCTGATGTGTGGGTGAATGAAAGTGAACG
ACATCAGTTAAAAACTAAAGTAGTTCATTTATCAAAGCTACCCAAAGATACTGCCTTGCTTTTGGACCCA
AACATATACAGAACAATGCCGCAGAAGAGGTTGAAGAGGTAA
